>Addgene plasmid #228938 | pLX313_PELO_WT | addgene full sequence | sequence record 467904 | Addgene NGS Result
TTGAGATCCTTTTTTTCTGCGCGTAATCTGCTGCTTGCAAACAAAAAAACCACCGCTACCAGCGGTGGTT
TGTTTGCCGGATCAAGAGCTACCAACTCTTTTTCCGAAGGTAACTGGCTTCAGCAGAGCGCAGATACCAA
ATACTGTTCTTCTAGTGTAGCCGTAGTTAGGCCACCACTTCAAGAACTCTGTAGCACCGCCTACATACCT
CGCTCTGCTAATCCTGTTACCAGTGGCTGCTGCCAGTGGCGATAAGTCGTGTCTTACCGGGTTGGACTCA
AGACGATAGTTACCGGATAAGGCGCAGCGGTCGGGCTGAACGGGGGGTTCGTGCACACAGCCCAGCTTGG
AGCGAACGACCTACACCGAACTGAGATACCTACAGCGTGAGCTATGAGAAAGCGCCACGCTTCCCGAAGG
GAGAAAGGCGGACAGGTATCCGGTAAGCGGCAGGGTCGGAACAGGAGAGCGCACGAGGGAGCTTCCAGGG
GGAAACGCCTGGTATCTTTATAGTCCTGTCGGGTTTCGCCACCTCTGACTTGAGCGTCGATTTTTGTGAT
GCTCGTCAGGGGGGCGGAGCCTATGGAAAAACGCCAGCAACGCGGCCTTTTTACGGTTCCTGGCCTTTTG
CTGGCCTTTTGCTCACATGTTCTTTCCTGCGTTATCCCCTGATTCTGTGGATAACCGTATTACCGCCTTT
GAGTGAGCTGATACCGCTCGCCGCAGCCGAACGACCGAGCGCAGCGAGTCAGTGAGCGAGGAAGCGGAAG
AGCGCCCAATACGCAAACCGCCTCTCCCCGCGCGTTGGCCGATTCATTAATGCAGCTGGCACGACAGGTT
TCCCGACTGGAAAGCGGGCAGTGAGCGCAACGCAATTAATGTGAGTTAGCTCACTCATTAGGCACCCCAG
GCTTTACACTTTATGCTTCCGGCTCGTATGTTGTGTGGAATTGTGAGCGGATAACAATTTCACACAGGAA
ACAGCTATGACCATGATTACGCCAAGCGCGCAATTAACCCTCACTAAAGGGAACAAAAGCTGGAGCTGCA
AGCTTAATGTAGTCTTATGCAATACTCTTGTAGTCTTGCAACATGGTAACGATGAGTTAGCAACATGCCT
TACAAGGAGAGAAAAAGCACCGTGCATGCCGATTGGTGGAAGTAAGGTGGTACGATCGTGCCTTATTAGG
AAGGCAACAGACGGGTCTGACATGGATTGGACGAACCACTGAATTGCCGCATTGCAGAGATATTGTATTT
AAGTGCCTAGCTCGATACATAAACGGGTCTCTCTGGTTAGACCAGATCTGAGCCTGGGAGCTCTCTGGCT
AACTAGGGAACCCACTGCTTAAGCCTCAATAAAGCTTGCCTTGAGTGCTTCAAGTAGTGTGTGCCCGTCT
GTTGTGTGACTCTGGTAACTAGAGATCCCTCAGACCCTTTTAGTCAGTGTGGAAAATCTCTAGCAGTGGC
GCCCGAACAGGGACTTGAAAGCGAAAGGGAAACCAGAGGAGCTCTCTCGACGCAGGACTCGGCTTGCTGA
AGCGCGCACGGCAAGAGGCGAGGGGCGGCGACTGGTGAGTACGCCAAAAATTTTGACTAGCGGAGGCTAG
AAGGAGAGAGATGGGTGCGAGAGCGTCAGTATTAAGCGGGGGAGAATTAGATCGCGATGGGAAAAAATTC
GGTTAAGGCCAGGGGGAAAGAAAAAATATAAATTAAAACATATAGTATGGGCAAGCAGGGAGCTAGAACG
ATTCGCAGTTAATCCTGGCCTGTTAGAAACATCAGAAGGCTGTAGACAAATACTGGGACAGCTACAACCA
TCCCTTCAGACAGGATCAGAAGAACTTAGATCATTATATAATACAGTAGCAACCCTCTATTGTGTGCATC
AAAGGATAGAGATAAAAGACACCAAGGAAGCTTTAGACAAGATAGAGGAAGAGCAAAACAAAAGTAAGAC
CACCGCACAGCAAGCGGCCGCTGATCTTCAGACCTGGAGGAGGAGATATGAGGGACAATTGGAGAAGTGA
ATTATATAAATATAAAGTAGTAAAAATTGAACCATTAGGAGTAGCACCCACCAAGGCAAAGAGAAGAGTG
GTGCAGAGAGAAAAAAGAGCAGTGGGAATAGGAGCTTTGTTCCTTGGGTTCTTGGGAGCAGCAGGAAGCA
CTATGGGCGCAGCGTCAATGACGCTGACGGTACAGGCCAGACAATTATTGTCTGGTATAGTGCAGCAGCA
GAACAATTTGCTGAGGGCTATTGAGGCGCAACAGCATCTGTTGCAACTCACAGTCTGGGGCATCAAGCAG
CTCCAGGCAAGAATCCTGGCTGTGGAAAGATACCTAAAGGATCAACAGCTCCTGGGGATTTGGGGTTGCT
CTGGAAAACTCATTTGCACCACTGCTGTGCCTTGGAATGCTAGTTGGAGTAATAAATCTCTGGAACAGAT
TTGGAATCACACGACCTGGATGGAGTGGGACAGAGAAATTAACAATTACACAAGCTTAATACACTCCTTA
ATTGAAGAATCGCAAAACCAGCAAGAAAAGAATGAACAAGAATTATTGGAATTAGATAAATGGGCAAGTT
TGTGGAATTGGTTTAACATAACAAATTGGCTGTGGTATATAAAATTATTCATAATGATAGTAGGAGGCTT
GGTAGGTTTAAGAATAGTTTTTGCTGTACTTTCTATAGTGAATAGAGTTAGGCAGGGATATTCACCATTA
TCGTTTCAGACCCACCTCCCAACCCCGAGGGGACCCATGCATTGCATCTCAATTAGTCAGCAACCAGGTG
TGGAAAGTCCCCAGGCTCCCCAGCAGGCAGAAGTATGCAAAGCATGCGTCTCAATTAGTCAGCAACCATA
GTCCCGCCCCTAACTCCGCCCATCCCGCCCCTAACTCCGCCCAGTTCCGCCCATTCTCCGCCCCATGGCT
GACTAATTTTTTTTATTTATGCAGAGGCCGAGGCCGCCTCGGCCTCTGAGCTATTCCAGAAGTAGTGAGG
AGGCTTTTTTGGAGGCCTAGGCTTTTGCAAAAAGCTTTCTAGAGGTACCACCATGAAAAAGCCTGAACTC
ACCGCTACCTCTGTCGAGAAGTTTCTGATCGAAAAGTTCGACAGCGTCTCCGACCTGATGCAGCTCTCCG
AGGGCGAAGAATCTCGGGCTTTCAGCTTCGATGTGGGAGGGCGTGGATATGTCCTGCGGGTGAATAGCTG
CGCCGATGGTTTCTACAAAGATCGCTATGTTTATCGGCACTTTGCATCCGCCGCTCTCCCTATTCCCGAA
GTGCTTGACATTGGGGAGTTCAGCGAGAGCCTGACCTATTGCATCTCCCGCCGTGCACAGGGTGTCACCT
TGCAAGACCTGCCTGAAACCGAACTGCCCGCTGTTCTCCAGCCCGTCGCCGAGGCCATGGATGCCATCGC
TGCCGCCGATCTTAGCCAGACCAGCGGGTTCGGCCCATTCGGACCTCAAGGAATCGGTCAATACACTACA
TGGCGCGATTTCATCTGCGCTATTGCTGATCCCCATGTGTATCACTGGCAAACTGTGATGGACGACACCG
TCAGTGCCTCCGTCGCCCAGGCTCTCGATGAGCTGATGCTTTGGGCCGAGGACTGCCCCGAAGTCCGGCA
CCTCGTGCACGCCGATTTCGGCTCCAACAATGTCCTGACCGACAATGGCCGCATAACAGCCGTCATTGAC
TGGAGCGAGGCCATGTTCGGGGATTCCCAATACGAGGTCGCCAACATCTTCTTCTGGAGGCCCTGGTTGG
CTTGTATGGAGCAGCAGACCCGCTACTTCGAGCGGAGGCATCCCGAGCTTGCAGGATCTCCTCGGCTCCG
GGCTTATATGCTCCGCATTGGTCTTGACCAACTCTATCAGAGCTTGGTTGACGGCAATTTCGATGATGCA
GCTTGGGCTCAGGGTCGCTGCGACGCAATCGTCCGGTCCGGAGCCGGGACTGTCGGGCGTACACAAATCG
CCCGCAGAAGCGCTGCCGTCTGGACCGATGGCTGTGTGGAAGTGCTCGCCGATAGTGGAAACAGACGCCC
CAGCACTCGTCCTAGGGCAAAGGATCTGCAGTAATGAGGCGCGCCGTTAACGAATTCTAGATCTTGAGAC
AAATGGCAGTATTCATCCACAATTTTAAAAGAAAAGGGGGGATTGGGGGGTACAGTGCAGGGGAAAGAAT
AGTAGACATAATAGCAACAGACATACAAACTAAAGAATTACAAAAACAAATTACAAAAATTCAAAATTTT
CGGGTTTATTACAGGGACAGCAGAGATCCACTTTGGCGCCGGCTCGAGGCCTGCAGGTGCAAAGATGGAT
AAAGTTTTAAACAGAGAGGAATCTTTGCAGCTAATGGACCTTCTAGGTCTTGAAAGGAGTGGGAATTGGC
TCCGGTGCCCGTCAGTGGGCAGAGCGCACATCGCCCACAGTCCCCGAGAAGTTGGGGGGAGGGGTCGGCA
ATTGAACCGGTGCCTAGAGAAGGTGGCGCGGGGTAAACTGGGAAAGTGATGTCGTGTACTGGCTCCGCCT
TTTTCCCGAGGGTGGGGGAGAACCGTATATAAGTGCAGTAGTCGCCGTGAACGTTCTTTTTCGCAACGGG
TTTGCCGCCAGAACACAGGTAAGTGCCGTGTGTGGTTCCCGCGGGCCTGGCCTCTTTACGGGTTATGGCC
CTTGCGTGCCTTGAATTACTTCCACCTGGCTGCAGTACGTGATTCTTGATCCCGAGCTTCGGGTTGGAAG
TGGGTGGGAGAGTTCGAGGCCTTGCGCTTAAGGAGCCCCTTCGCCTCGTGCTTGAGTTGAGGCCTGGCCT
GGGCGCTGGGGCCGCCGCGTGCGAATCTGGTGGCACCTTCGCGCCTGTCTCGCTGCTTTCGATAAGTCTC
TAGCCATTTAAAATTTTTGATGACCTGCTGCGACGCTTTTTTTCTGGCAAGATAGTCTTGTAAATGCGGG
CCAAGATCTGCACACTGGTATTTCGGTTTTTGGGGCCGCGGGCGGCGACGGGGCCCGTGCGTCCCAGCGC
ACATGTTCGGCGAGGCGGGGCCTGCGAGCGCGGCCACCGAGAATCGGACGGGGGTAGTCTCAAGCTGGCC
GGCCTGCTCTGGTGCCTGGCCTCGCGCCGCCGTGTATCGCCCCGCCCTGGGCGGCAAGGCTGGCCCGGTC
GGCACCAGTTGCGTGAGCGGAAAGATGGCCGCTTCCCGGCCCTGCTGCAGGGAGCTCAAAATGGAGGACG
CGGCGCTCGGGAGAGCGGGCGGGTGAGTCACCCACACAAAGGAAAAGGGCCTTTCCGTCCTCAGCCGTCG
CTTCATGTGACTCCACGGAGTACCGGGCGCCGTCCAGGCACCTCGATTAGTTCTCGAGCTTTTGGAGTAC
GTCGTCTTTAGGTTGGGGGGAGGGGTTTTATGCGATGGAGTTTCCCCACACTGAGTGGGTGGAGACTGAA
GTTAGGCCAGCTTGGCACTTGATGTAATTCTCCTTGGAATTTGCCCTTTTTGAGTTTGGATCTTGGTTCA
TTCTCAAGCCTCAGACAGTGGTTCAAAGTTTTTTTCTTCCATTTCAGGTGTCGTGAGGCTAGCATCGATT
GATCAACAAGTTTGTACAAAAAAGTTGGCACCATGAAGCTCGTGAGGAAGAACATCGAGAAGGACAATGC
GGGCCAGGTGACCCTGGTCCCCGAGGAGCCTGAGGACATGTGGCACACTTACAACCTCGTGCAGGTGGGC
GACAGCCTGCGCGCCTCCACCATCCGCAAGGTACAGACAGAGTCCTCCACGGGCAGCGTGGGCAGCAACC
GGGTCCGCACTACCCTCACTCTCTGCGTGGAGGCCATCGACTTCGACTCTCAAGCCTGCCAGCTGCGGGT
TAAGGGGACCAACATCCAAGAGAATGAGTATGTCAAGATGGGGGCTTACCACACCATCGAGCTGGAGCCC
AACCGCCAGTTCACCCTGGCCAAGAAGCAGTGGGATAGTGTGGTACTGGAGCGCATCGAGCAGGCCTGTG
ACCCAGCCTGGAGCGCTGATGTGGCGGCTGTGGTCATGCAGGAAGGCCTCGCCCATATCTGCTTAGTCAC
TCCCAGCATGACCCTCACTCGGGCCAAGGTGGAGGTGAACATCCCTAGGAAAAGGAAAGGCAATTGCTCT
CAGCATGACCGGGCCTTGGAGCGGTTCTATGAACAGGTTGTCCAGGCTATCCAGCGCCACATACACTTTG
ATGTTGTAAAGTGCATCCTGGTGGCCAGCCCAGGATTTGTGAGGGAGCAGTTCTGCGACTACATGTTTCA
ACAAGCAGTGAAGACCGACAACAAACTGCTCCTGGAAAACCGGTCCAAATTTCTTCAGGTACATGCCTCC
TCCGGACACAAGTACTCCCTGAAAGAGGCCCTTTGTGACCCTACTGTGGCTAGCCGCCTTTCAGACACTA
AAGCTGCTGGGGAAGTCAAAGCCTTGGATGACTTCTATAAAATGTTACAGCATGAACCGGATCGAGCTTT
CTATGGACTCAAGCAGGTGGAGAAGGCCAATGAAGCCATGGCAATTGACACATTGCTCATCAGCGATGAG
CTCTTCAGGCATCAGGATGTAGCCACACGGAGCCGGTATGTGAGGCTGGTGGACAGTGTGAAAGAGAATG
CAGGCACCGTTAGGATATTCTCTAGTCTTCACGTTTCTGGGGAACAGCTCAGCCAGTTGACTGGGGTAGC
TGCCATTCTCCGCTTCCCTGTTCCCGAACTTTCTGACCAAGAGGGTGATTCCAGTTCTGAAGAGGATTAA
TTGCCAACTTTCTTGTACAAAGTGGTTGATATCGGTAAGCCTATCCCTAACCCTCTCCTCGGTCTCGATT
CTACGTAGTAATGAACTAGTACCGGTTAAGTCGACAATCAACGCGTTAAGTCGACAATCAACCTCTGGAT
TACAAAATTTGTGAAAGATTGACTGGTATTCTTAACTATGTTGCTCCTTTTACGCTATGTGGATACGCTG
CTTTAATGCCTTTGTATCATGCTATTGCTTCCCGTATGGCTTTCATTTTCTCCTCCTTGTATAAATCCTG
GTTGCTGTCTCTTTATGAGGAGTTGTGGCCCGTTGTCAGGCAACGTGGCGTGGTGTGCACTGTGTTTGCT
GACGCAACCCCCACTGGTTGGGGCATTGCCACCACCTGTCAGCTCCTTTCCGGGACTTTCGCTTTCCCCC
TCCCTATTGCCACGGCGGAACTCATCGCCGCCTGCCTTGCCCGCTGCTGGACAGGGGCTCGGCTGTTGGG
CACTGACAATTCCGTGGTGTTGTCGGGGAAATCATCGTCCTTTCCTTGGCTGCTCGCCTGTGTTGCCACC
TGGATTCTGCGCGGGACGTCCTTCTGCTACGTCCCTTCGGCCCTCAATCCAGCGGACCTTCCTTCCCGCG
GCCTGCTGCCGGCTCTGCGGCCTCTTCCGCGTCTTCGCCTTCGCCCTCAGACGAGTCGGATCTCCCTTTG
GGCCGCCTCCCCGCGTCGACTTTAAGACCAATGACTTACAAGGCAGCTGTAGATCTTAGCCACTTTTTAA
AAGAAAAGGGGGGACTGGAAGGGCTAATTCACTCCCAACGAAGACAAGATCTGCTTTTTGCTTGTACTGG
GTCTCTCTGGTTAGACCAGATCTGAGCCTGGGAGCTCTCTGGCTAACTAGGGAACCCACTGCTTAAGCCT
CAATAAAGCTTGCCTTGAGTGCTTCAAGTAGTGTGTGCCCGTCTGTTGTGTGACTCTGGTAACTAGAGAT
CCCTCAGACCCTTTTAGTCAGTGTGGAAAATCTCTAGCAGTACGTATAGTAGTTCATGTCATCTTATTAT
TCAGTATTTATAACTTGCAAAGAAATGAATATCAGAGAGTGAGAGGAACTTGTTTATTGCAGCTTATAAT
GGTTACAAATAAAGCAATAGCATCACAAATTTCACAAATAAAGCATTTTTTTCACTGCATTCTAGTTGTG
GTTTGTCCAAACTCATCAATGTATCTTATCATGTCTGGCTCTAGCTATCCCGCCCCTAACTCCGCCCATC
CCGCCCCTAACTCCGCCCAGTTCCGCCCATTCTCCGCCCCATGGCTGACTAATTTTTTTTATTTATGCAG
AGGCCGAGGCCGCCTCGGCCTCTGAGCTATTCCAGAAGTAGTGAGGAGGCTTTTTTGGAGGCCTAGGGAC
GTACCCAATTCGCCCTATAGTGAGTCGTATTACGCGCGCTCACTGGCCGTCGTTTTACAACGTCGTGACT
GGGAAAACCCTGGCGTTACCCAACTTAATCGCCTTGCAGCACATCCCCCTTTCGCCAGCTGGCGTAATAG
CGAAGAGGCCCGCACCGATCGCCCTTCCCAACAGTTGCGCAGCCTGAATGGCGAATGGG
[124 nt withheld, positions 8390-8513]
C
[91 nt withheld, positions 8515-8605]
A
[49 nt withheld, positions 8607-8655]
CCTTTGACGTTGGAGTCCACGTTCTTT
[37 nt withheld, positions 8683-8719]
ACCCTATCTCGGTCTATTCTTTTGATTTATAAGGGATTTTGCCGATTTCGGCCTATTGGTTAAAAAATGA
GCTGATTTAACAAAAATTTAACGCGAATTTTAACAAAATATTAACGCTTACAATTTAGGTGGCACTTTTC
GGGGAAATGTGCGCGGAACCCCTATTTGTTTATTTTTCTAAATACATTCAAATATGTATCCGCTCATGAG
ACAATAACCCTGATAAATGCTTCAATAATATTGAAAAAGGAAGAGTATGAGTATTCAACATTTCCGTGTC
GCCCTTATTCCCTTTTTTGCGGCATTTTGCCTTCCTGTTTTTGCTCACCCAGAAACGCTGGTGAAAGTAA
AAGATGCTGAAGATCAGTTGGGTGCACGAGTGGGTTACATCGAACTGGATCTCAACAGCGGTAAGATCCT
TGAGAGTTTTCGCCCCGAAGAACGTTTTCCAATGATGAGCACTTTTAAAGTTCTGCTATGTGGCGCGGTA
TTATCCCGTATTGACGCCGGGCAAGAGCAACTCGGTCGCCGCATACACTATTCTCAGAATGACTTGGTTG
AGTACTCACCAGTCACAGAAAAGCATCTTACGGATGGCATGACAGTAAGAGAATTATGCAGTGCTGCCAT
AACCATGAGTGATAACACTGCGGCCAACTTACTTCTGACAACGATCGGAGGACCGAAGGAGCTAACCGCT
TTTTTGCACAACATGGGGGATCATGTAACTCGCCTTGATCGTTGGGAACCGGAGCTGAATGAAGCCATAC
CAAACGACGAGCGTGACACCACGATGCCTGTAGCAATGGCAACAACGTTGCGCAAACTATTAACTGGCGA
ACTACTTACTCTAGCTTCCCGGCAACAATTAATAGACTGGATGGAGGCGGATAAAGTTGCAGGACCACTT
CTGCGCTCGGCCCTTCCGGCTGGCTGGTTTATTGCTGATAAATCTGGAGCCGGTGAGCGTGGGTCTCGCG
GTATCATTGCAGCACTGGGGCCAGATGGTAAGCCCTCCCGTATCGTAGTTATCTACACGACGGGGAGTCA
GGCAACTATGGATGAACGAAATAGACAGATCGCTGAGATAGGTGCCTCACTGATTAAGCATTGGTAACTG
TCAGACCAAGTTTACTCATATATACTTTAGATTGATTTAAAACTTCATTTTTAATTTAAAAGGATCTAGG
TGAAGATCCTTTTTGATAATCTCATGACCAAAATCCCTTAACGTGAGTTTTCGTTCCACTGAGCGTCAGA
CCCCGTAGAAAAGATCAAAGGATCTTC
Features (pLannotate 1.2.2; 33 found; start..end, strand, type, name):
      1..589     +  rep_origin     ori: high-copy-number ColE1/pMB1/pBR322/pUC origin of replication
    772..864     +  CDS            lacI (fragment): lac repressor; lacI; The lac repressor binds to the lac operator to inhibit transcription in E. coli. This inhibition can be relieved by adding lactose or isopropyl-β-D-thiogalactopyranoside (IPTG).
    877..898     +  protein_bind   CAP binding site: CAP binding activates transcription in the presence of cAMP. E. coli catabolite activator protein
    913..943     +  promoter       lac promoter: promoter for the E. coli lac operon
    951..967     +  protein_bind   lac operator: The lac repressor binds to the lac operator to inhibit transcription in E. coli. This inhibition can be relieved by adding lactose or isopropyl-β-D-thiogalactopyranoside (IPTG). lac repressor encoded by lacI
   1012..1030    +  promoter       T3 promoter: promoter for bacteriophage T3 RNA polymerase
   1058..1284    +  promoter       RSV promoter: Rous sarcoma virus enhancer/promoter
   1285..1465    +  LTR            5' LTR (truncated): truncated 5' long terminal repeat (LTR) from HIV-1
   1512..1637    +  misc_feature   HIV-1 Ψ: packaging signal of human immunodeficiency virus type 1
   1621..1984    +  CDS            HIV-1 gag (fragment): gag protein from human immunodeficiency virus 1; gag
   2130..2363    +  misc_feature   RRE: The Rev response element (RRE) of HIV-1 allows for Rev-dependent mRNA export from the nucleus to the cytoplasm.
   2740..2766    +  CDS            Rev (fragment): human immunodeficiency virus 1 (HIV-1) Rev protein; rev; enhances nuclear export of unspliced and incompletely spliced viral mRNAs
   2773..2796    +  promoter       SV40 promoter (fragment): SV40 early promoter
   2797..2868    +  promoter       SV40 promoter (fragment): SV40 enhancer and early promoter
   2892..3027    +  rep_origin     SV40 ori: SV40 origin of replication
   3063..4084    +  CDS            HygR (fragment): hygromycin B phosphotransferase confers resistance to hygromycin
   4153..4270    +  misc_feature   cPPT/CTS: central polypurine tract and central termination sequence of HIV-1
   4335..4401    +  CDS            small t antigen (fragment): SV40 (simian virus 40) small t antigen
   4408..5586    +  promoter       EF-1α promoter: strong constitutive promoter for human elongation factor EF-1α
   5607..5624    +  protein_bind   attB1 (fragment): mutant version of attB; core recombination site for the Gateway® BP reaction BP Clonase™
   5633..6787    +  CDS            PELO: PELO_HUMAN - Experimental evidence at protein level: Swiss-Prot protein existence level 1. Cotranslational quality control factor involved in the No-Go Decay (NGD) pathway (PubMed:21448132, PubMed:29861391). In the presence of ABCE1 and HBS1L, is required for 48S complex formation from 80S ribosomes and dissociation of vacant 80S ribosomes (PubMed:21448132). Together with HBS1L and in presence of ABCE1, recognizes stalled ribosomes and promotes dissociation of elongation complexes assembled on non-stop mRNAs; this triggers endonucleolytic cleavage of the mRNA, a mechanism to release non-functi
   6798..6815    -  protein_bind   attB2 (fragment): mutant version of attB; core recombination site for the Gateway® BP reaction BP Clonase™
   6824..6865    +  CDS            V5 tag: epitope tag from simian virus 5
   6916..7504    +  misc_feature   WPRE: woodchuck hepatitis virus posttranscriptional regulatory element
   7555..7574    +  misc_feature   cPPT/CTS (fragment): central polypurine tract and central termination sequence of HIV-1
   7576..7809    +  LTR            3' LTR (ΔU3): self-inactivating 3' long terminal repeat (LTR) from HIV-1
   7887..8008    +  polyA_signal   SV40 poly(A) signal: SV40 polyadenylation signal
   8048..8183    +  rep_origin     SV40 ori: SV40 origin of replication
   8204..8222    -  promoter       T7 promoter: promoter for bacteriophage T7 RNA polymerase
   8230..8385    +  CDS            lacZα (fragment): LacZα fragment of β-galactosidase; lacZ fragment
   8390..8818    +  rep_origin     f1 ori (sequence partly withheld): f1 bacteriophage origin of replication; arrow indicates direction of (+) strand synthesis
   8871..8975    +  promoter       AmpR promoter: bla
   8976..9836    +  CDS            AmpR: β-lactamase; bla; confers resistance to ampicillin, carbenicillin, and related antibiotics
