[The description below was written by a language model from this plasmid's Addgene catalogue record and pLannotate feature annotations shown in this document.]
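Description:
pLX313_PELO_WT is a third-generation-style, self-inactivating HIV-1 lentiviral expression plasmid of about 10 kb, built on the pLX313 backbone for constitutive expression of wild-type human PELO in mammalian cells. In bacteria it is maintained through a high-copy ColE1/pUC-type origin and selected with ampicillin via the bla gene. An f1 origin and remnants of a lac/lacZα cloning region with flanking T3 and T7 promoters are also present in the backbone.

The viral genome is transcribed from an RSV promoter fused to a truncated 5' LTR. It carries the Ψ packaging signal with a gag fragment, the Rev response element for Rev-dependent nuclear export, a cPPT/CTS element, and a ΔU3 3' LTR that inactivates the LTR promoter after integration, followed by an SV40 polyadenylation signal. Between the LTRs are two expression units. An SV40 early promoter/origin drives hygromycin B phosphotransferase, allowing hygromycin selection of transduced cells. Downstream, the strong constitutive EF-1α promoter drives the PELO coding sequence. PELO is flanked by attB1 and attB2 fragments, which indicates Gateway recombination cloning. A V5 epitope tag sequence lies just beyond attB2, but the record does not state whether the PELO reading frame continues into it or ends at a stop codon. A WPRE follows to enhance transcript stability and expression.

PELO is a ribosome rescue and co-translational quality control factor that acts with HBS1L and ABCE1 on stalled ribosomes. The associated study concerns dependence on PELO in cancers with SKI complex loss, so the construct is suited to making stable PELO-expressing lines, though the record does not specify particular experiments.
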