Addgene plasmid #228938: pLX313_PELO_WT
Purpose: Constitutive expression of wild-type human PELO
Depositing lab: Francisca Vazquez. Depositing organization: Broad Institute. Publication: SKI complex loss renders 9p21.3-deleted or MSI-H cancers dependent on PELO. Borck PC, Boyle I, Jankovic K, Bick N, Foster K, Lau AC, Parker-Burns LI, Lubicki DA, Li T, Borah AA, Lofaso NJ, Das Sharma S, Chan T, Kishen RV, Adeagbo A, Raghavan S, Aquilanti E, Prensner JR, Krill-Burger JM, Golub TR, Campbell CD, Dempster JM, Chan EM, Vazquez F. Nature. 2025 Feb 5. doi: 10.1038/s41586-024-08509-3. PubMed 39910293.
Backbone
  Vector backbone: pLX313
  Vector type: Mammalian Expression, Lentiviral
  Selectable markers: Hygromycin
Growth in bacteria
  Bacterial resistance: Ampicillin, 100 μg/mL
  Growth temperature: 30°C
  Growth strain: NEB Stable
  Copy number: High Copy
Gene/Insert
  Gene/Insert name: PELO
  Species: H. sapiens (human)
  Entrez Gene: PELO (a.k.a. CGI-17, PRO1770)
Terms and licenses: Academic/Nonprofit Terms; Industry Terms: Not Available to Industry
How to cite: pLX313_PELO_WT was a gift from Francisca Vazquez (Addgene plasmid # 228938 ; http://n2t.net/addgene:228938 ; RRID:Addgene_228938)
